>Addgene plasmid #16745 | XE105 XPKC alpha-myc-CS2+ | addgene partial sequence | sequence record 23468 | 16745 with SP6
TCTTTTGCGGATCCACCATGGCCGATGTCTTCCAGCACAACGACAGCACCTCGTCCTCCTCTTCCTCCTC
CCAGGAGGTAGCCCAGCGCTTTGCCCGCAAGGGGGCCCTTAGACAGAAGAACGTGCACGAGGTGAAGAAC
CACAAATTCATCGCTCGCTTCTTCAAGCAGCCGACGTTCTGCAGCCACTGCACCGACTTTATATGGGGCT
TTGGGAAGCAAGGATTCCAGTGCCAAGTTTGCTGTTTTGTGGTTCACAAGCGCTGCCATGAGTTTGTCAC
ATTTACCTGCCCCGGAGCAGACAAAGGCCCAGATACAGATGACCCAAGAAGTAAGCACAAGTTTAAAATC
CATACCTATGGCAGCCCAACATTTTGTGACCATTGCGGCTCACTTCTCTATGGGATGATTCACCAAGGAA
TGAAGTGTGAAACCTGCGACATGAATATACATAAAGTCTGTGTCATCAATGTACCCAGCTTGTGTGGAAT
GGACCACACAGAGAAGAGGGGTCGGATTTACTTGATAGCAGAAGTGAAAGGTGAAGTGCTAAGTGTGACA
GTACGTGACGCCAAGAATCTGATCCCTATGGACCCCAATGGCTTATCAGACCCTTATGTCAAGTTGAAAC
TCATCCCTGACCCCAAAAATGAAAGCAAACAGAAAACCAAAACGATCCGCTCCACACTCAACCCACAGTG
GAACGAGTCTTTCACCTTCAAACTGAAGCCGTCAGACAANGATCGGAGACTCTCGGTAGAGATCTGGACT
GGGACCGGACCACTAGAAATGACTTTATGGGCTCTTTATCCT
