[The description below was written by a language model from this plasmid's Addgene catalogue record.]
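Description:
XE105 XPKC alpha-myc-CS2+ is a Xenopus expression plasmid built on the pCS2+ backbone (about 4.1 kb without insert). It carries the Xenopus laevis protein kinase C alpha coding sequence (prkca) fused at its carboxy terminus to a c-myc epitope tag. The plasmid is maintained at high copy number in E. coli under ampicillin selection. The insert was introduced by restriction enzyme cloning, but the record does not give the cloning sites or the insert size. No feature table is available, so the regulatory elements are not itemised.

The depositor notes indicate that the construct mainly serves as a template for in vitro transcription. The plasmid is linearised with NotI downstream of the insert and transcribed from the SP6 promoter that lies upstream of the coding sequence, which is also the priming site for 5′ sequencing. Synthetic capped mRNA made this way is typically microinjected into Xenopus embryos or oocytes to express the tagged kinase. pCS2+ vectors generally also carry a CMV-derived promoter and an SV40 polyadenylation signal, which allow direct expression from the DNA in vertebrate cells, although the record does not list these parts for this plasmid.

The C-terminal myc epitope allows the exogenous PKC alpha to be detected with anti-myc antibodies, for example by immunostaining or western blotting, and distinguished from the endogenous kinase. The associated publication examined how Wnt and Frizzled homologs differentially stimulate protein kinase C in a G-protein-dependent manner. This fits use of the construct as a traceable PKC reporter for studying activation of the kinase in that signalling context.
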