Addgene plasmid #16745: XE105 XPKC alpha-myc-CS2+
Depositing lab: Randall Moon. Depositing organization: University of Washington. Publication: Protein kinase C is differentially stimulated by Wnt and Frizzled homologs in a G-protein-dependent manner. Sheldahl LC, Park M, Malbon CC, Moon RT. Curr Biol. 1999 Jul 1;9(13):695-8. doi: 10.1016/s0960-9822(99)80310-8. PubMed 10395542.
Backbone
  Vector backbone: pCS2+
  Backbone size w/o insert (bp): 4095
  Vector type: Xenopus Expression
Growth in bacteria
  Bacterial resistance: Ampicillin, 100 μg/mL
  Growth temperature: 37°C
  Growth strain: DH5alpha
  Copy number: High Copy
Gene/Insert
  Gene/Insert name: XPKC-alpha-myc (alt names: prkca; protein kinase c; prkc)
  Species: X. laevis (frog)
  Entrez Gene: prkca (a.k.a. MGC82897, pkcalpha, pkc-alpha)
  Tag / fusion protein: c-myc (C terminal on insert)
  Cloning method: Restriction Enzyme
  Sequencing primers: 5′ SP6
Terms and licenses: Academic/Nonprofit Terms; Industry Terms: Not Available to Industry
Depositor comments: Insert: Xenopus PKC alpha with a c-myc epitope at carboxy terminus. For transcription cut with Not 1 and use SP6. Notes for Use: Ref: Sheldahl et al., Current Biology 9:695-698, 1999.
How to cite: XE105 XPKC alpha-myc-CS2+ was a gift from Randall Moon (Addgene plasmid # 16745 ; http://n2t.net/addgene:16745 ; RRID:Addgene_16745)
